>Addgene plasmid #233978 | makeTCR_Hs.TRAV39 | addgene full sequence | sequence record 468300 | Addgene NGS Result
CGTCTCAGATGAAGAAGCTACTAGCAATGATTCTGTGGCTTCAACTAGACCGGTTAAGTGGAGAGCTGAA
AGTGGAACAAAACCCTCTGTTCCTGAGCATGCAGGAGGGAAAAAACTATACCATTTACTGCAATTATTCA
ACCACTTCAGACAGACTGTATTGGTACAGGCAGGATCCTGGGAAAAGTCTGGAATCTCTGTTTGTGTTGC
TATCAAATGGAGCAGTGAAGCAGGAGGGACGATTAATGGCCTCACTTGATACCAAAGCCAGACTCAGCAC
CCTCCACATCACAGCTGCCGTGCATGACCTCTCTGCCACCTACTTCTGTTGAGACGCAGGGAAGATGGCC
GCGAAGAAAACGTCATAGCTGTTTCCTGACTGACCATTTAAATCATACCTGACCTCCATAGCAGAAAGTC
AAAAGCCTCCGACCGGAGGCTTTTGACTTGATCGGCACGTAAGAGGTTCCAACTTTCACCATAATGAAAT
AAGATCACTACCGGGCGTATTTTTTGAGTTATCGAGATTTTCAGGAGCTAAGGAAGCTAAAATGGAGAAA
AAAATCACTGGATATACCACCGTTGATATATCCCAATGGCATCGTAAAGAACATTTTGAGGCATTTCAGT
CAGTTGCTCAATGTACCTATAACCAGACCGTTCAGCTGGATATTACGGCCTTTTTAAAGACCGTAAAGAA
AAATAAGCACAAGTTTTATCCGGCCTTTATTCACATTCTTGCCCGCCTGATGAATGCTCATCCGGAATTT
CGTATGGCAATGAAAGACGGTGAGCTGGTGATATGGGATAGTGTTCACCCTTGTTACACCGTTTTCCATG
AGCAAACTGAAACGTTTTCATCGCTCTGGAGTGAATACCACGACGATTTCCGGCAGTTTCTACACATATA
TTCGCAAGATGTGGCGTGTTACGGTGAAAACCTGGCCTATTTCCCTAAAGGGTTTATTGAGAATATGTTT
TTTGTCTCAGCCAATCCCTGGGTGAGTTTCACCAGTTTTGATTTAAACGTGGCCAATATGGACAACTTCT
TCGCCCCCGTTTTCACCATGGGCAAATATTATACGCAAGGCGACAAGGTGCTGATGCCGCTGGCGATTCA
GGTTCATCATGCCGTTTGTGATGGCTTCCATGTCGGCAGAATGCTTAATGAATTACAACAGTACTGCGAT
GAGTGGCAGGGCGGGGCGTAATGAGGGCCCAAATGTAATCACCTGGCTCACCTTCGGGTGGGCCTTTCTG
CGTTGCTGGCGTTTTTCCATAGGCTCCGCCCCCCTGACGAGCATCACAAAAATCGATGCTCAAGTCAGAG
GTGGCGAAACCCGACAGGACTATAAAGATACCAGGCGTTTCCCCCTGGAAGCTCCCTCGTGCGCTCTCCT
GTTCCGACCCTGCCGCTTACCGGATACCTGTCCGCCTTTCTCCCTTCGGGAAGCGTGGCGCTTTCTCATA
GCTCACGCTGTAGGTATCTCAGTTCGGTGTAGGTCGTTCGCTCCAAGCTGGGCTGTGTGCACGAACCCCC
CGTTCAGCCCGACCGCTGCGCCTTATCCGGTAACTATCGTCTTGAGTCCAACCCGGTAAGACACGACTTA
TCGCCACTGGCAGCAGCCACTGGTAACAGGATTAGCAGAGCGAGGTATGTAGGCGGTGCTACAGAGTTCT
TGAAGTGGTGGCCTAACTACGGCTACACTAGAAGAACAGTATTTGGTATCTGCGCTCTGCTGAAGCCAGT
TACCTCGGAAAAAGAGTTGGTAGCTCTTGATCCGGCAAACAAACCACCGCTGGTAGCGGTGGTTTTTTTG
TTTGCAAGCAGCAGATTACGCGCAGAAAAAAAGGATCTCAAGAAGATCCTTTGATTTTCTACCGAAGAAA
GGCCCACCCGTGAAGGTGAGCCAGTGAGTTGATTGCAGTCCAGTTACGCTGGAGTCTGAGGCTCGTCCTG
AATGATATCAAGCTTGAATTCGTTTGTAAAACGACGGCCAGTGCTAACCGTATCGCATTGGCCATACCTA
CA
Features (pLannotate 1.2.2; 8 found; start..end, strand, type, name):
      9..329     +  CDS            TRAV39: TVA39_HUMAN - Protein inferred from homology: Swiss-Prot protein existence level 3. V region of the variable domain of T cell receptor (TR) alpha chain that participates in the antigen recognition (PubMed:24600447). Alpha-beta T cell receptors are antigen specific receptors which are essential to the immune response and are present on the cell surface of T lymphocytes. Recognize peptide-major histocompatibility (MH) (pMH) complexes that are displayed by antigen presenting cells (APC), a prerequisite for efficient T cell adaptive immunity against pathogens (PubMed:25493333). Binding of alpha-be
    417..448     +  terminator     tonB terminator: bidirectional E. coli tonB-P14 transcription terminator
    449..551     +  promoter       cat promoter: promoter of the E. coli cat gene encoding chloramphenicol acetyltransferase
    552..1208    +  CDS            cat: CAT_ECOLX - Experimental evidence at protein level: Swiss-Prot protein existence level 1. This enzyme is an effector of chloramphenicol resistance in bacteria. From Escherichia coli. This protein is used as a marker in many commonly used cloning vectors, such as pACYC184.
   1235..1262    +  terminator     T7Te terminator: phage T7 early transcription terminator
   1274..1861    -  rep_origin     ori: high-copy-number ColE1/pMB1/pBR322/pUC origin of replication
   1883..1912    -  terminator     T3Te terminator: phage T3 early transcription terminator
   1984..2003    -  CDS            lacZα (fragment): LacZα fragment of β-galactosidase; lacZ fragment
