[The description below was written by a language model from this plasmid's Addgene catalogue record and pLannotate feature annotations shown in this document.]
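Description:
makeTCR_Hs.TRAV39 is a small (about 2 kb) bacterial parts plasmid from the makeTCR synthetic biology toolkit, a modular system for assembling T cell receptor sequences in a single step. It is built on the custom, synthetic pmakeTCR backbone of roughly 1.7 kb, which carries little beyond what is needed for propagation in E. coli: a high-copy ColE1/pUC-type origin of replication and a chloramphenicol acetyltransferase (cat) gene driven by its own promoter for chloramphenicol selection. Short transcription terminators (tonB, T7Te and T3Te) flank these elements, which would be expected to insulate the insert from transcription arising in the marker and origin. A very short lacZα remnant is also annotated, which appears to be a backbone leftover rather than a functional screening cassette.

The payload is a 322 bp segment encoding human TRAV39, the V region of a T cell receptor alpha chain variable domain, which contributes to recognition of peptide–MHC complexes by alpha-beta TCRs. No promoter drives the insert, so the plasmid is not an expression construct; it serves as a storage and donor vector for this V gene module. The insert is bounded by defined four-nucleotide junctions recorded as the 5′ and 3′ cloning sites, both retained. This is consistent with overhang-directed modular assembly, although the record does not name the enzyme used. M13 forward and reverse priming sites flank the insert for sequence verification. The stated purpose is to supply the human TRAV39 segment for makeTCR assembly, presumably for combination with other modules from the collection to build complete receptors.
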