Addgene plasmid #233978: makeTCR_Hs.TRAV39
Purpose: Hs TRAV gene for makeTCR assembly
Depositing lab: Michael Platten. Depositing organization: Deutsches Krebsforschungszentrum (DKFZ). Publication: makeTCR: A Modular Platform for Rapid, Flexible, Scalable, Single-Step T Cell Receptor Synthesis. Hamberger M, Neuhoff M-T, Pietrantonio SV, Boschert T, Maldonado Torres C, Errerd A, Tan CL, Lindner JM, Platten M, Green EW. bioRxiv 2025.04.27.647198 10.1101/2025.04.27.647198.
Backbone
  Vector backbone: pmakeTCR
  Backbone manufacturer: custom
  Backbone size w/o insert (bp): 1710
  Vector type: Synthetic Biology
Growth in bacteria
  Bacterial resistance: Chloramphenicol, 25 μg/mL
  Growth temperature: 37°C
  Growth strain: DH5alpha
  Copy number: High Copy
Gene/Insert
  Gene/Insert name: TRAV39 (alt name: ENSG00000211818)
  Species: H. sapiens (human)
  Insert size (bp): 322
  Entrez Gene: TRAV39 (a.k.a. TCRAV27S1, TCRAV39S1)
  Promoter: n/a
  Cloning method: Restriction Enzyme; 5′ cloning site GATG (not destroyed); 3′ cloning site CTGT (not destroyed)
  Sequencing primers: 5′ M13 (-21) Forward; 3′ M13 Reverse
Resource information
  A portion of this plasmid was derived from a plasmid made by: synthetic
Terms and licenses: Academic/Nonprofit Terms; Industry Terms: Not Available to Industry
Depositor comments: Please visit https://doi.org/10.1101/2025.04.27.647198 for bioRxiv preprint.
How to cite: makeTCR_Hs.TRAV39 was a gift from Michael Platten (Addgene plasmid # 233978 ; http://n2t.net/addgene:233978 ; RRID:Addgene_233978)
